Addgene plasmid #32033: pRSF-KpDcr1deltaC(E224Q, GiVL-1)
Depositing lab: David Bartel. Depositing organization: Whitehead Institute for Biomedical Research. Publication: The inside-out mechanism of dicers from budding yeasts. Weinberg DE, Nakanishi K, Patel DJ, Bartel DP. Cell. 2011 Jul 22;146(2):262-76. 10.1016/j.cell.2011.06.021 PubMed 21784247.
Backbone
  Vector backbone: sumo-pRSFduet-1
  Backbone manufacturer: Novagen
  Backbone size w/o insert (bp): 4100
  Modifications to backbone: amino-terminal Ulp1-cleavable His6-SUMO
  Vector type: Bacterial Expression
Growth in bacteria
  Bacterial resistance: Kanamycin, 50 μg/mL
  Growth temperature: 37°C
  Growth strain: DH5alpha
  Copy number: Unknown
Gene/Insert
  Gene/Insert name: DCR1(15-355)
  Species: K. polysporus
  Mutation: E224Q and H123-N143 replaced by P642-Y645 of GiDicer
  Promoter: T7
  Tag / fusion protein: His6-SUMO (N terminal on backbone)
  Cloning method: Restriction Enzyme; 5′ cloning site BamHI (unknown if destroyed); 3′ cloning site XhoI (unknown if destroyed)
  Sequencing primers: 5′ T7
Terms and licenses: Academic/Nonprofit Terms; Industry Terms: Not Available to Industry
Depositor comments: The species of DCR1 is Kluyveromyces polysporus, which is also known as Vanderwaltozyma polyspora
How to cite: pRSF-KpDcr1deltaC(E224Q, GiVL-1) was a gift from David Bartel (Addgene plasmid # 32033 ; http://n2t.net/addgene:32033 ; RRID:Addgene_32033)
