[The description below was written by a language model from this plasmid's Addgene catalogue record and pLannotate feature annotations shown in this document.]
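Description:
pRSF-KpDcr1deltaC(E224Q, GiVL-1) is a bacterial expression plasmid built on a pRSFDuet-1 derivative that has been modified to add an amino-terminal, Ulp1-cleavable His6-SUMO tag. It replicates in E. coli through the RSF1030 origin, which is compatible with other common origins and so allows co-maintenance with additional plasmids. Selection is by kanamycin through an aminoglycoside phosphotransferase gene. The backbone also carries lacI with its own promoter, giving lac repressor control of the T7 expression cassette and inducibility with IPTG in hosts that supply T7 RNA polymerase.

The insert is a C-terminally truncated fragment (residues 15–355) of Dcr1, the Dicer of the budding yeast Kluyveromyces polysporus (also called Vanderwaltozyma polyspora), cloned between BamHI and XhoI downstream of the T7 promoter and in frame with the tag. The annotated table is consistent with this layout. It shows a 6xHis-containing fragment, a thrombin site and a truncated yeast SMT3 (SUMO) sequence, followed by an open reading frame with a region of homology to bacterial RNase III (rnc), and then the T7 terminator. Short hits to TcR, SET1 and a second AmpR promoter fragment are probably automated partial matches rather than functional parts.

The protein carries two changes. One is the E224Q substitution; the record does not state its functional effect. The other is replacement of residues H123–N143 with P642–Y645 of GiDicer, a loop swap reflected in the "GiVL-1" name. The tag arrangement suits affinity purification and subsequent tag removal, and the construct was deposited with a study of the mechanism of budding-yeast Dicers.
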