Features (pLannotate 1.2.2; 16 found; start..end, strand, type, name):
     33..49      +  CDS            capTEV™ (fragment): composite tag for in vivo biotinylation, TEV protease cleavage, and 6xHis tagging
     60..77      +  CDS            thrombin site: thrombin recognition and cleavage site
     90..382     +  CDS            SUMO (fragment): cleavable ubiquitin-like protein tag; S. cerevisiae SMT3 (truncated)
    711..842     +  CDS            rnc (fragment): RNC_ARCB4 - Protein inferred from homology: Swiss-Prot protein existence level 3. Digests double-stranded RNA. Involved in the processing of primary rRNA transcript to yield the immediate precursors to the large and small rRNAs (23S and 16S). Processes some mRNAs, and tRNAs when they are encoded in the rRNA operon. Processes pre-crRNA and tracrRNA of type II CRISPR loci if present in the organism. From Arcobacter butzleri (strain RM4018).
   1423..1440    +  CDS            SET1 (fragment): solubility-enhancement tag derived from T7 phage gene 10B
   1448..1495    +  terminator     T7 terminator: transcription terminator for bacteriophage T7 RNA polymerase
   1659..1716    +  promoter       AmpR promoter (fragment): bla
   1725..2540    -  CDS            KanR: aminoglycoside phosphotransferase; aph(3')-Ia; confers resistance to kanamycin in bacteria or G418 (Geneticin®) in eukaryotes
   2541..2632    -  promoter       AmpR promoter: bla
   2648..3397    -  rep_origin     RSF ori: Plasmids containing the RSF 1030 origin of replication can be propagated in E. coli cells that contain additional plasmids with compatible origins.
   3480..3544    -  CDS            TcR (fragment): tetracycline efflux protein; tet; confers resistance to tetracycline
   3559..3580    -  protein_bind   CAP binding site: CAP binding activates transcription in the presence of cAMP. E. coli catabolite activator protein
   3593..4675    -  CDS            lacI: lac repressor; lacI; The lac repressor binds to the lac operator to inhibit transcription in E. coli. This inhibition can be relieved by adding lactose or isopropyl-β-D-thiogalactopyranoside (IPTG).
   4676..4753    -  promoter       lacI promoter: lacI
   4761..4796    -  CDS            TcR (fragment): tetracycline efflux protein; tet; confers resistance to tetracycline
   4799..4815    +  promoter       T7 promoter (fragment): promoter for bacteriophage T7 RNA polymerase
>Addgene plasmid #32033 | pRSF-KpDcr1deltaC(E224Q, GiVL-1) | depositor full sequence | sequence record 36179 | pRSF-KpDcr1deltaC(E224Q, GiVL-1) sequence 4815 bps
CTTTAATAAGGAGATATACCATGGGCAGCAGCCATCATCATCATCATCACAGCAGCGGCCTGGTGCCGCG
CGGCAGCCATATGGCTAGCATGTCGGACTCAGAAGTCAATCAAGAAGCTAAGCCAGAGGTCAAGCCAGAA
GTCAAGCCTGAGACTCACATCAATTTAAAGGTGTCCGATGGATCTTCAGAGATCTTCTTCAAGATCAAAA
AGACCACTCCTTTAAGAAGGCTGATGGAAGCGTTCGCTAAAAGACAGGGTAAGGAAATGGACTCCTTAAG
ATTCTTGTACGACGGTATTAGAATCCAAGCTGATCAGACCCCTGAAGATTTGGACATGGAGGATAACGAT
ATTATTGAGGCTCACAGAGAACAGATTGGTGGATCCAGCAACGAGTTAAAAGTTAGAGAATTTTATAGAC
TCCACAATGCTTGTGTGAAATTGAAAGAGTCTATTAAATTGATTTATGAAAACCCATTGGTAACTGACCA
AAATGTTTTGAATTTGGGAACTGCAGAAAATACTATTGATTATACAATTTTAAACACACCTACACTAAAT
GTTGCTAAAACTTTACTGGGCAATAGATATTCATTAGATCTAATAGATCTTTTTCAATCTCATGATTTCA
AAGATTCAAACACTGATGTGGATATGTTTATTAAATATCCTGTGGTTTATGATGAAAATTTGGAAAATTT
AGCATTTATGCCTCACGTGTACGAAAGGTTAGAATTTTTGGGTGATAGTTGGCTAGGTGCTTTAGTTTCA
TATATTGTATACACCAGATTTCCTTCTGCAAATGAAGGTATGCTTTCTCAAATGAAAGAATCAATAGTAA
ATAATAATAATCTATTTGATTGGAGTACAAAATTAAACTTCACCAAGAGATTACAAGGTAATATCGCTAC
ACCTACTAGAGTGGTCAAAGATAAAATGTCTAAACGTTATGCTGATTGTGTTGAAGCCTATATTGGTGCA
TTGGTTATTGATAGATTTGGCACTGAGTTTTTGGATATCAAGGAATGGTTAGAAGAACTATCAGAAAAAA
AATTGGCCAAATCGAGCCAAATGGTGATAAAGGAACCATTAAATAAAAATGCTAAAAATGAATTAGCCGA
ATTACTGCAAATTAACAAATTAGGACATAAACTTCATTACAGAAAGCTTACAGAAATGCCTCCATTCAGA
GTTGAAGTTAAAATAGGTGACATTCTGTTAGACGAAGCTGAAGGTAACAGTATAAGGGAAGCAGAACACA
GAGCTGCGATGAAGGTATTGGAAAATGATGAATTATTGAGGAAATATTCGGTTTATGATTTAGAGGATGG
AAACTCGAAGAAATATTCTATTGAAGAGTAACTGCTGCGAAATTTGAACGCCAGCACATGGACTCGTCTA
CTAGCGCAGCTTAATTAACCTAGGCTGCTGCCACCGCTGAGCAATAACTAGCATAACCCCTTGGGGCCTC
TAAACGGGTCTTGAGGGGTTTTTTGCTGAAACCTCAGGCATTTGAGAAGCACACGGTCACACTGCTTCCG
GTAGTCAATAAACCGGTAAACCAGCAATAGACATAAGCGGCTATTTAACGACCCTGCCCTGAACCGACGA
CAAGCTGACGACCGGGTCTCCGCAAGTGGCACTTTTCGGGGAAATGTGCGCGGAACCCCTATTTGTTTAT
TTTTCTAAATACATTCAAATATGTATCCGCTCATGAATTAATTCTTAGAAAAACTCATCGAGCATCAAAT
GAAACTGCAATTTATTCATATCAGGATTATCAATACCATATTTTTGAAAAAGCCGTTTCTGTAATGAAGG
AGAAAACTCACCGAGGCAGTTCCATAGGATGGCAAGATCCTGGTATCGGTCTGCGATTCCGACTCGTCCA
ACATCAATACAACCTATTAATTTCCCCTCGTCAAAAATAAGGTTATCAAGTGAGAAATCACCATGAGTGA
CGACTGAATCCGGTGAGAATGGCAAAAGTTTATGCATTTCTTTCCAGACTTGTTCAACAGGCCAGCCATT
ACGCTCGTCATCAAAATCACTCGCATCAACCAAACCGTTATTCATTCGTGATTGCGCCTGAGCGAGACGA
AATACGCGGTCGCTGTTAAAAGGACAATTACAAACAGGAATCGAATGCAACCGGCGCAGGAACACTGCCA
GCGCATCAACAATATTTTCACCTGAATCAGGATATTCTTCTAATACCTGGAATGCTGTTTTCCCGGGGAT
CGCAGTGGTGAGTAACCATGCATCATCAGGAGTACGGATAAAATGCTTGATGGTCGGAAGAGGCATAAAT
TCCGTCAGCCAGTTTAGTCTGACCATCTCATCTGTAACATCATTGGCAACGCTACCTTTGCCATGTTTCA
GAAACAACTCTGGCGCATCGGGCTTCCCATACAATCGATAGATTGTCGCACCTGATTGCCCGACATTATC
GCGAGCCCATTTATACCCATATAAATCAGCATCCATGTTGGAATTTAATCGCGGCCTAGAGCAAGACGTT
TCCCGTTGAATATGGCTCATACTCTTCCTTTTTCAATATTATTGAAGCATTTATCAGGGTTATTGTCTCA
TGAGCGGATACATATTTGAATGTATTTAGAAAAATAAACAAATAGGCATGCAGCGCTCTTCCGCTTCCTC
GCTCACTGACTCGCTACGCTCGGTCGTTCGACTGCGGCGAGCGGTGTCAGCTCACTCAAAAGCGGTAATA
CGGTTATCCACAGAATCAGGGGATAAAGCCGGAAAGAACATGTGAGCAAAAAGCAAAGCACCGGAAGAAG
CCAACGCCGCAGGCGTTTTTCCATAGGCTCCGCCCCCCTGACGAGCATCACAAAAATCGACGCTCAAGCC
AGAGGTGGCGAAACCCGACAGGACTATAAAGATACCAGGCGTTTCCCCCTGGAAGCTCCCTCGTGCGCTC
TCCTGTTCCGACCCTGCCGCTTACCGGATACCTGTCCGCCTTTCTCCCTTCGGGAAGCGTGGCGCTTTCT
CATAGCTCACGCTGTTGGTATCTCAGTTCGGTGTAGGTCGTTCGCTCCAAGCTGGGCTGTGTGCACGAAC
CCCCCGTTCAGCCCGACCGCTGCGCCTTATCCGGTAACTATCGTCTTGAGTCCAACCCGGTAAGACACGA
CTTATCGCCACTGGCAGCAGCCATTGGTAACTGATTTAGAGGACTTTGTCTTGAAGTTATGCACCTGTTA
AGGCTAAACTGAAAGAACAGATTTTGGTGAGTGCGGTCCTCCAACCCACTTACCTTGGTTCAAAGAGTTG
GTAGCTCAGCGAACCTTGAGAAAACCACCGTTGGTAGCGGTGGTTTTTCTTTATTTATGAGATGATGAAT
CAATCGGTCTATCAAGTCAACGAACAGCTATTCCGTTACTCTAGATTTCAGTGCAATTTATCTCTTCAAA
TGTAGCACCTGAAGTCAGCCCCATACGATATAAGTTGTAATTCTCATGTTAGTCATGCCCCGCGCCCACC
GGAAGGAGCTGACTGGGTTGAAGGCTCTCAAGGGCATCGGTCGAGATCCCGGTGCCTAATGAGTGAGCTA
ACTTACATTAATTGCGTTGCGCTCACTGCCCGCTTTCCAGTCGGGAAACCTGTCGTGCCAGCTGCATTAA
TGAATCGGCCAACGCGCGGGGAGAGGCGGTTTGCGTATTGGGCGCCAGGGTGGTTTTTCTTTTCACCAGT
GAGACGGGCAACAGCTGATTGCCCTTCACCGCCTGGCCCTGAGAGAGTTGCAGCAAGCGGTCCACGCTGG
TTTGCCCCAGCAGGCGAAAATCCTGTTTGATGGTGGTTAACGGCGGGATATAACATGAGCTGTCTTCGGT
ATCGTCGTATCCCACTACCGAGATGTCCGCACCAACGCGCAGCCCGGACTCGGTAATGGCGCGCATTGCG
CCCAGCGCCATCTGATCGTTGGCAACCAGCATCGCAGTGGGAACGATGCCCTCATTCAGCATTTGCATGG
TTTGTTGAAAACCGGACATGGCACTCCAGTCGCCTTCCCGTTCCGCTATCGGCTGAATTTGATTGCGAGT
GAGATATTTATGCCAGCCAGCCAGACGCAGACGCGCCGAGACAGAACTTAATGGGCCCGCTAACAGCGCG
ATTTGCTGGTGACCCAATGCGACCAGATGCTCCACGCCCAGTCGCGTACCGTCTTCATGGGAGAAAATAA
TACTGTTGATGGGTGTCTGGTCAGAGACATCAAGAAATAACGCCGGAACATTAGTGCAGGCAGCTTCCAC
AGCAATGGCATCCTGGTCATCCAGCGGATAGTTAATGATCAGCCCACTGACGCGTTGCGCGAGAAGATTG
TGCACCGCCGCTTTACAGGCTTCGACGCCGCTTCGTTCTACCATCGACACCACCACGCTGGCACCCAGTT
GATCGGCGCGAGATTTAATCGCCGCGACAATTTGCGACGGCGCGTGCAGGGCCAGACTGGAGGTGGCAAC
GCCAATCAGCAACGACTGTTTGCCCGCCAGTTGTTGTGCCACGCGGTTGGGAATGTAATTCAGCTCCGCC
ATCGCCGCTTCCACTTTTTCCCGCGTTTTCGCAGAAACGTGGCTGGCCTGGTTCACCACGCGGGAAACGG
TCTGATAAGAGACACCGGCATACTCTGCGACATCGTATAACGTTACTGGTTTCACATTCACCACCCTGAA
TTGACTCTCTTCCGGGCGCTATCATGCCATACCGCGAAAGGTTTTGCGCCATTCGATGGTGTCCGGGATC
TCGACGCTCTCCCTTATGCGACTCCTGCATTAGGAAATTAATACGACTCACTATA
