>Addgene plasmid #32033 | pRSF-KpDcr1deltaC(E224Q, GiVL-1) | addgene partial sequence | sequence record 37681 | T7-term
TCCATGGTGCTGGCGTTCAAATTTCGCAGCAGCGGTTTCTTTACCAGACTCGAGTTACTCTTCAATAGAA
TATTTCTTCGAGTTTCCATCCTCTAAATCATAAACCGAATATTTCCTCAATAATTCATCATTTTCCAATA
CCTTCATCGCAGCTCTGTGTTCTGCTTCCCTTATACTGTTACCTTCAGCTTCGTCTAACAGAATGTCACC
TATTTTAACTTCAACTCTGAATGGAGGCATTTCTGTAAGCTTTCTGTAATGAAGTTTATGTCCTAATTTG
TTAATTTGCAGTAATTCGGCTAATTCATTTTTAGCATTTTTATTTAATGGTTCCTTTATCACCATTTGGC
TCGATTTGGCCAATTTTTTTTCTGATAGTTCTTCTAACCATTCCTTGATATCCAAAAACTCAGTGCCAAA
TCTATCAATAACCAATGCACCAATATAGGCTTGAACACAATCAGCATAACGTTTAGACATTTTATCTTTG
ACCACTCTAGTAGGTGTAGCGATATTACCTTGTAATCTCTTGGTGAAGTTTAATTTTGTACTCCAATCAA
ATAGATTATTATTATTTACTATTGATTCTTTCATTTGAGAAAGCATACCTTCATTTGCAGAAGGAAATCT
GGTGTATACAATATATGAAACTAAAGCACCTAGCCAACTATCACCCAAAAATTCTAACCTTTCGTACACG
TGATGCATAAATGCTAAATTTTCCAAATTTTCATCATAAACCACAGGATATTTAATAAACATATCCACAT
CAGTGTTTGAATCTTTGAAATCATGAGA
