>Addgene plasmid #32033 | pRSF-KpDcr1deltaC(E224Q, GiVL-1) | addgene partial sequence | sequence record 38451 | T7 5'-TAATACGACTCACTATAGGG-3'
AATAATTTTGTTTAACTTTAATAAGGAGATATACCATGGGCAGCAGCCATCATCATCATCATCACAGCAG
CGGCCTGGTGCCGCGCGGCAGCCACATGGCAAGCATGTCGGACTCAGAAGTCAATCAAGAAGCTAAGCCA
GAGGTCAAGCCAGAAGTCAAGCCTGAGACTCACATCAATTTAAAGGTGTCCGATGGATCTTCAGAGATCT
TCTTCAAGATCAAAAAGACCACTCCTTTAAGAAGGCTGATGGAAGCGTTCGCTAAAAGACAGGGTAAGGA
AATGGACTCCTTAAGATTCTTGTACGACGGTATTAGAATCCAAGCTGATCAGACCCCTGAAGATTTGGAC
ATGGAGGATAACGATATTATTGAGGCTCACAGAGAACAGATTGGTGGATCCAACGAGTTAAAAGTTAGAG
AATTTTATAGACTCCACAATGCTTGTGTGAAATTGAAAGAGTCTATTAAATTGATTTATGAAAACCCATT
GGTAACTGACCAAAATGTTTTGAATTTGGGAACTGCAGAAAATACTATTGATTATACAATTTTAAACACA
CCTACACTAAATGTTGCTAAAACTTTACTGGGCAATAGATATTCATTAGATCTAATAGATCTTTTTCAAT
CTCATGATTTCAAAGATTCAAACACTGATGTGGATATGTTTATTAAATATCCTGTGGTTTATGATGAAAA
TTTGGAAAATTTAGCATTTATGCATCACGTGTACGAAAGGTTAGAATTTTTGGGTGATAGTTGGCTAGGT
GCTTTAGTTTCATATATTGTATACACCAGATTTCCTTCTGCAAATGAAGGTATGCTTTCTCAAATGAAAG
AATCAATAGTAAATAATAATAATCTATTTGATTGGAGTACA
